>Addgene plasmid #143257 | TFORF1302 | addgene full sequence | sequence record 396132 | Addgene NGS Result
TTAATGTAGTCTTATGCAATACTCTTGTAGTCTTGCAACATGGTAACGATGAGTTAGCAACATGCCTTAC
AAGGAGAGAAAAAGCACCGTGCATGCCGATTGGTGGAAGTAAGGTGGTACGATCGTGCCTTATTAGGAAG
GCAACAGACGGGTCTGACATGGATTGGACGAACCACTGAATTGCCGCATTGCAGAGATATTGTATTTAAG
TGCCTAGCTCGATACATAAACGGGTCTCTCTGGTTAGACCAGATCTGAGCCTGGGAGCTCTCTGGCTAAC
TAGGGAACCCACTGCTTAAGCCTCAATAAAGCTTGCCTTGAGTGCTTCAAGTAGTGTGTGCCCGTCTGTT
GTGTGACTCTGGTAACTAGAGATCCCTCAGACCCTTTTAGTCAGTGTGGAAAATCTCTAGCAGTGGCGCC
CGAACAGGGACTTGAAAGCGAAAGGGAAACCAGAGGAGCTCTCTCGACGCAGGACTCGGCTTGCTGAAGC
GCGCACGGCAAGAGGCGAGGGGCGGCGACTGGTGAGTACGCCAAAAATTTTGACTAGCGGAGGCTAGAAG
GAGAGAGATGGGTGCGAGAGCGTCAGTATTAAGCGGGGGAGAATTAGATCGCGATGGGAAAAAATTCGGT
TAAGGCCAGGGGGAAAGAAAAAATATAAATTAAAACATATAGTATGGGCAAGCAGGGAGCTAGAACGATT
CGCAGTTAATCCTGGCCTGTTAGAAACATCAGAAGGCTGTAGACAAATACTGGGACAGCTACAACCATCC
CTTCAGACAGGATCAGAAGAACTTAGATCATTATATAATACAGTAGCAACCCTCTATTGTGTGCATCAAA
GGATAGAGATAAAAGACACCAAGGAAGCTTTAGACAAGATAGAGGAAGAGCAAAACAAAAGTAAGACCAC
CGCACAGCAAGCGGCCGCTGATCTTCAGACCTGGAGGAGGAGATATGAGGGACAATTGGAGAAGTGAATT
ATATAAATATAAAGTAGTAAAAATTGAACCATTAGGAGTAGCACCCACCAAGGCAAAGAGAAGAGTGGTG
CAGAGAGAAAAAAGAGCAGTGGGAATAGGAGCTTTGTTCCTTGGGTTCTTGGGAGCAGCAGGAAGCACTA
TGGGCGCAGCGTCAATGACGCTGACGGTACAGGCCAGACAATTATTGTCTGGTATAGTGCAGCAGCAGAA
CAATTTGCTGAGGGCTATTGAGGCGCAACAGCATCTGTTGCAACTCACAGTCTGGGGCATCAAGCAGCTC
CAGGCAAGAATCCTGGCTGTGGAAAGATACCTAAAGGATCAACAGCTCCTGGGGATTTGGGGTTGCTCTG
GAAAACTCATTTGCACCACTGCTGTGCCTTGGAATGCTAGTTGGAGTAATAAATCTCTGGAACAGATTTG
GAATCACACGACCTGGATGGAGTGGGACAGAGAAATTAACAATTACACAAGCTTAATACACTCCTTAATT
GAAGAATCGCAAAACCAGCAAGAAAAGAATGAACAAGAATTATTGGAATTAGATAAATGGGCAAGTTTGT
GGAATTGGTTTAACATAACAAATTGGCTGTGGTATATAAAATTATTCATAATGATAGTAGGAGGCTTGGT
AGGTTTAAGAATAGTTTTTGCTGTACTTTCTATAGTGAATAGAGTTAGGCAGGGATATTCACCATTATCG
TTTCAGACCCACCTCCCAACCCCGAGGGGACCCATGCATTGCATCTCAATTAGTCAGCAACCAGGTGTGG
AAAGTCCCCAGGCTCCCCAGCAGGCAGAAGTATGCAAAGCATGCGTCTCAATTAGTCAGCAACCATAGTC
CCGCCCCTAACTCCGCCCATCCCGCCCCTAACTCCGCCCAGTTCCGCCCATTCTCCGCCCCATGGCTGAC
TAATTTTTTTTATTTATGCAGAGGCCGAGGCCGCCTCGGCCTCTGAGCTATTCCAGAAGTAGTGAGGAGG
CTTTTTTGGAGGCCTAGGCTTTTGCAAAAAGCTTTCTAGAGGTACCACCGGAGCTTACCATGACCGAGTA
CAAGCCCACGGTGCGCCTCGCCACCCGCGACGACGTCCCCAGGGCCGTACGCACCCTCGCCGCCGCGTTC
GCCGACTACCCCGCCACGCGCCACACCGTCGATCCGGACCGCCACATCGAGCGGGTCACCGAGCTGCAAG
AACTCTTCCTCACGCGCGTCGGGCTCGACATCGGCAAGGTGTGGGTCGCGGACGACGGCGCCGCCGTGGC
GGTCTGGACCACGCCGGAGAGCGTCGAAGCGGGGGCGGTGTTCGCCGAGATCGGCCCGCGCATGGCCGAG
TTGAGCGGTTCCCGGCTGGCCGCGCAGCAACAGATGGAAGGCCTCCTGGCGCCGCACCGGCCCAAGGAGC
CCGCGTGGTTCCTGGCCACCGTCGGCGTCTCGCCCGACCACCAGGGCAAGGGTCTGGGCAGCGCCGTCGT
GCTCCCCGGAGTGGAGGCGGCCGAGCGCGCCGGGGTGCCCGCCTTCCTGGAGACCTCCGCGCCCCGCAAC
CTCCCCTTCTACGAGCGGCTCGGCTTCACCGTCACCGCCGACGTCGAGGTGCCCGAAGGACCGCGCACCT
GGTGCATGACCCGCAAGCCCGGTGCCAGTTAACGAATTCTAGATCTTGAGACAAATGGCAGTATTCATCC
ACAATTTTAAAAGAAAAGGGGGGATTGGGGGGTACAGTGCAGGGGAAAGAATAGTAGACATAATAGCAAC
AGACATACAAACTAAAGAATTACAAAAACAAATTACAAAAATTCAAAATTTTCGGGTTTATTACAGGGAC
AGCAGAGATCCACTTTGGCGCCGGCTCGAGGCCTGCAGGTGCAAAGATGGATAAAGTTTTAAACAGAGAG
GAATCTTTGCAGCTAATGGACCTTCTAGGTCTTGAAAGGAGTGGGAATTGGCTCCGGTGCCCGTCAGTGG
GCAGAGCGCACATCGCCCACAGTCCCCGAGAAGTTGGGGGGAGGGGTCGGCAATTGAACCGGTGCCTAGA
GAAGGTGGCGCGGGGTAAACTGGGAAAGTGATGTCGTGTACTGGCTCCGCCTTTTTCCCGAGGGTGGGGG
AGAACCGTATATAAGTGCAGTAGTCGCCGTGAACGTTCTTTTTCGCAACGGGTTTGCCGCCAGAACACAG
GTAAGTGCCGTGTGTGGTTCCCGCGGGCCTGGCCTCTTTACGGGTTATGGCCCTTGCGTGCCTTGAATTA
CTTCCACCTGGCTGCAGTACGTGATTCTTGATCCCGAGCTTCGGGTTGGAAGTGGGTGGGAGAGTTCGAG
GCCTTGCGCTTAAGGAGCCCCTTCGCCTCGTGCTTGAGTTGAGGCCTGGCCTGGGCGCTGGGGCCGCCGC
GTGCGAATCTGGTGGCACCTTCGCGCCTGTCTCGCTGCTTTCGATAAGTCTCTAGCCATTTAAAATTTTT
GATGACCTGCTGCGACGCTTTTTTTCTGGCAAGATAGTCTTGTAAATGCGGGCCAAGATCTGCACACTGG
TATTTCGGTTTTTGGGGCCGCGGGCGGCGACGGGGCCCGTGCGTCCCAGCGCACATGTTCGGCGAGGCGG
GGCCTGCGAGCGCGGCCACCGAGAATCGGACGGGGGTAGTCTCAAGCTGGCCGGCCTGCTCTGGTGCCTG
GCCTCGCGCCGCCGTGTATCGCCCCGCCCTGGGCGGCAAGGCTGGCCCGGTCGGCACCAGTTGCGTGAGC
GGAAAGATGGCCGCTTCCCGGCCCTGCTGCAGGGAGCTCAAAATGGAGGACGCGGCGCTCGGGAGAGCGG
GCGGGTGAGTCACCCACACAAAGGAAAAGGGCCTTTCCGTCCTCAGCCGTCGCTTCATGTGACTCCACGG
AGTACCGGGCGCCGTCCAGGCACCTCGATTAGTTCTCGAGCTTTTGGAGTACGTCGTCTTTAGGTTGGGG
GGAGGGGTTTTATGCGATGGAGTTTCCCCACACTGAGTGGGTGGAGACTGAAGTTAGGCCAGCTTGGCAC
TTGATGTAATTCTCCTTGGAATTTGCCCTTTTTGAGTTTGGATCTTGGTTCATTCTCAAGCCTCAGACAG
TGGTTCAAAGTTTTTTTCTTCCATTTCAGGTGTCGTGAGGCTAGCACCGCCACCATGAACTCCATGAACC
CCATGAAACCTGCCCTGCCCCCTGCGCCACACGGTGATGGTTCATTCGCATATGAGTCTGTGCCTTGGCA
ACAAAGCGCCACTCAGCCGGCTGGATCGCTGTCTGTGGTCACTACTGTGTGGGGAGTTGGCAACGCGACA
CAGAGCCAGGTTTTGGGGAACCCCATGGGCCCTGCAGGGAGTCCCTCTGGCAGCTCCATGATGCCTGGTG
TGGCAGGGGGCAGCTCCGCCTTGACCTCCCCACAGTGCCTGGGACAGCAGGCGTTTGCTGAAGGCGGCGC
CAACAAGGGCTACGTGCAGCAAGGCGTGTACAGCCGCGGGGGCTACCCTGGGGCCCCCGGCTTCACCACC
GGGTATGCAGGCGGCCCGGGGGGCCTGGGCCTCCCCTCACATGCTGCAAGACCCTCCACTGACTTCACGC
AAGCGGCAGCTGCTGCAGCTGTGGCTGCTGCGGCAGCCACTGCCACCGCCACAGCCACAGCCACCGTGGC
TGCTCTCCAGGAGAAGCAGAGCCAGGAGCTGAGCCAGTATGGAGCGATGGGGGCCGGACAGTCTTTTAAC
AGCCAGTTTCTGCAGCATGGAGGTCCCCGGGGGCCTAGTGTCCCCGCTGGCATGAACCCTACTGGCATAG
GAGGGGTAATGGGCCCCTCTGGCCTCTCCCCCTTGGCTATGAACCCCACCCGGGCAGCAGGAATGACACC
CTTGTATGCAGGGCAGCGTCTGCCCCAACATGGGTATCCTGGGCCTCCCCAGGCCCAGCCACTGCCCCGA
CAGGGGGTCAAGAGAACCTACTCTGAGGTGTATCCAGGGCAGCAGTATCTGCAAGGAGGCCAGTATGCAC
CCAGCACCGCCCAGTTTGCGCCCAGCCCTGGGCAGCCCCCTGCCCCCTCCCCTTCCTACCCTGGGCACAG
GCTGCCCCTGCAGCAGGGCATGACCCAGTCCCTGTCCGTGCCTGGCCCCACGGGACTGCATTATAAGCCT
ACCCGTTCCATCCCGGGCTATCCCAGTTCCCCACTGCCAGGGAACCCCACGCCACCCATGACCCCAAGCA
GCAGCGTCCCTTACATGTCACCAAACCAAGAGGTCAAGTCTCCCTTCTTGCCTGATCTCAAGCCCAACCT
CAACTCCTTGCACTCATCGCCCTCTGGAAGCGGGCCTTGTGACGAGTTGCGGCTGACCTTCCCTGTGCGC
GATGGGGTGGTCCTGGAGCCCTTCCGCCTGCAGCACAACCTGGCTGTAAGCAACCATGTCTTCCAGCTGC
GAGACTCAGTCTACAAGACCCTGATAATGAGGCCTGACCTGGAGCTGCAATTCAAGTGCTACCACCACGA
GGACCGGCAGATGAACACCAACTGGCCAGCCTCGGTGCAGGTCAGCGTCAATGCCACGCCGCTCACCATC
GAGCGTGGCGACAACAAGACCTCGCACAAGCCACTCTACCTGAAGCATGTGTGCCAGCCAGGCCGCAACA
CCATCCAGATCACCGTCACCGCCTGCTGCTGCTCCCACCTCTTCGTGCTGCAGCTAGTGCACCGCCCATC
CGTCCGCTCGGTGCTGCAGGGCCTCCTCAAAAAGCGCCTCCTGCCTGCTGAGCACTGCATCACCAAGATA
AAGCGGAACTTCAGCAGCGGCACCATCCCTGGCACCCCTGGGCCCAACGGAGAGGACGGGGTGGAGCAGA
CAGCTATCAAGGTGTCCCTGAAGTGCCCCATCACCTTCCGCAGGATCCAGCTCCCTGCCCGAGGTCATGA
CTGTCGCCACATACAGTGCTTTGACCTGGAGTCGTACCTGCAGCTCAACTGTGAGCGGGGGACTTGGAGG
TGTCCTGTGTGCAACAAGACAGCTTTGCTGGAGGGCCTGGAGGTGGACCAGTACATGCTGGGCATCCTGA
TTTACATTCAGAACTCTGACTATGAGGAGATCACCATCGACCCCACGTGCAGCTGGAAGCCAGTGCCCGT
GAAGCCTGACATGCACATCAAGGAGGAGCCGGATGGGCCAGCACTGAAGCGCTGCCGCACCGTGAGCCCC
GCCCACGTGCTCATGCCCAGCGTGATGGAGATGATCGCCGCCCTGGGCCCCGGCGCTGCCCCCTTTGCCC
CCCTGCAGCCCCCCTCAGTCCCTGCCCCCAGCGACTACCCTGGCCAGGGTTCCAGCTTCCTGGGGCCTGG
AACTTTCCCTGAGTCCTTCCCACCCACCACGCCCAGCACCCCAACCCTTGCTGAGTTCACCCCGGGACCA
CCCCCCATCTCCTACCAGTCTGACATTCCCAGCAGCCTCCTGACTTCAGAGAAGTCTACCGCCTGCCTCC
CAAGCCAGATGGCACCAGCAGGTCACCTGGACCCCACTCACAATCCTGGGACACCAGGACTACACACCTC
CAACCTTGGGGCCCCTCCAGGTCCCCAGCTGCACCATTCAAACCCTCCCCCAGCGTCCCGGCAGTCCTTG
GGCCAAGCGAGCTTAGGACCTACGGGTGAACTGGCCTTCAGTCCTGCCACAGGCGTGATGGGGCCCCCCA
GCATGTCTGGAGCCGGGGAGGCCCCAGAACCAGCTCTGGACCTGCTCCCGGAACTGACCAACCCTGATGA
GCTACTGTCCTACTTGGGCCCACCCGACCTCCCTACGAACAACAATGACGACCTGCTTTCTCTGTTTGAG
AACAACTAGTAATGAACTAGTCCGTAACTTGAAAGTATTTCGATTTCTTGGCTTTATATATCTTGTGGAA
AGGACGAACGCGCTGGTCATTCGCCGGGAGCACGCGTTAAGTCGACAATCAACCTCTGGATTACAAAATT
TGTGAAAGATTGACTGGTATTCTTAACTATGTTGCTCCTTTTACGCTATGTGGATACGCTGCTTTAATGC
CTTTGTATCATGCTATTGCTTCCCGTATGGCTTTCATTTTCTCCTCCTTGTATAAATCCTGGTTGCTGTC
TCTTTATGAGGAGTTGTGGCCCGTTGTCAGGCAACGTGGCGTGGTGTGCACTGTGTTTGCTGACGCAACC
CCCACTGGTTGGGGCATTGCCACCACCTGTCAGCTCCTTTCCGGGACTTTCGCTTTCCCCCTCCCTATTG
CCACGGCGGAACTCATCGCCGCCTGCCTTGCCCGCTGCTGGACAGGGGCTCGGCTGTTGGGCACTGACAA
TTCCGTGGTGTTGTCGGGGAAATCATCGTCCTTTCCTTGGCTGCTCGCCTGTGTTGCCACCTGGATTCTG
CGCGGGACGTCCTTCTGCTACGTCCCTTCGGCCCTCAATCCAGCGGACCTTCCTTCCCGCGGCCTGCTGC
CGGCTCTGCGGCCTCTTCCGCGTCTTCGCCTTCGCCCTCAGACGAGTCGGATCTCCCTTTGGGCCGCCTC
CCCGCGTCGACTTTAAGACCAATGACTTACAAGGCAGCTGTAGATCTTAGCCACTTTTTAAAAGAAAAGG
GGGGACTGGAAGGGCTAATTCACTCCCAACGAAGACAAGATCTGCTTTTTGCTTGTACTGGGTCTCTCTG
GTTAGACCAGATCTGAGCCTGGGAGCTCTCTGGCTAACTAGGGAACCCACTGCTTAAGCCTCAATAAAGC
TTGCCTTGAGTGCTTCAAGTAGTGTGTGCCCGTCTGTTGTGTGACTCTGGTAACTAGAGATCCCTCAGAC
CCTTTTAGTCAGTGTGGAAAATCTCTAGCAGTACGTATAGTAGTTCATGTCATCTTATTATTCAGTATTT
ATAACTTGCAAAGAAATGAATATCAGAGAGTGAGAGGAACTTGTTTATTGCAGCTTATAATGGTTACAAA
TAAAGCAATAGCATCACAAATTTCACAAATAAAGCATTTTTTTCACTGCATTCTAGTTGTGGTTTGTCCA
AACTCATCAATGTATCTTATCATGTCTGGCTCTAGCTATCCCGCCCCTAACTCCGCCCATCCCGCCCCTA
ACTCCGCCCAGTTCCGCCCATTCTCCGCCCCATGGCTGACTAATTTTTTTTATTTATGCAGAGGCCGAGG
CCGCCTCGGCCTCTGAGCTATTCCAGAAGTAGTGAGGAGGCTTTTTTGGAGGCCTAGGGACGTACCCAAT
TCGCCCTATAGTGAGTCGTATTACGCGCGCTCACTGGCCGTCGTTTTACAACGTCGTGACTGGGAAAACC
CTGGCGTTACCCAACTTAATCGCCTTGCAGCACATCCCCCTTTCGCCAGCTGGCGTAATAGCGAAGAGGC
CCGCACCGATCGCCCTTCCCAACAGTTGCGCAGCCTGAATGGCGAATGGG
[124 nt withheld, positions 8381-8504]
C
[91 nt withheld, positions 8506-8596]
A
[49 nt withheld, positions 8598-8646]
CCTTTGACGTTGGAGTCCACGTTCTTT
[37 nt withheld, positions 8674-8710]
ACCCTATCTCGGTCTATTCTTTTGATTTATAAGGGATTTTGCCGATTTCGGCCTATTGGTTAAAAAATGA
GCTGATTTAACAAAAATTTAACGCGAATTTTAACAAAATATTAACGCTTACAATTTAGGTGGCACTTTTC
GGGGAAATGTGCGCGGAACCCCTATTTGTTTATTTTTCTAAATACATTCAAATATGTATCCGCTCATGAG
ACAATAACCCTGATAAATGCTTCAATAATATTGAAAAAGGAAGAGTATGAGTATTCAACATTTCCGTGTC
GCCCTTATTCCCTTTTTTGCGGCATTTTGCCTTCCTGTTTTTGCTCACCCAGAAACGCTGGTGAAAGTAA
AAGATGCTGAAGATCAGTTGGGTGCACGAGTGGGTTACATCGAACTGGATCTCAACAGCGGTAAGATCCT
TGAGAGTTTTCGCCCCGAAGAACGTTTTCCAATGATGAGCACTTTTAAAGTTCTGCTATGTGGCGCGGTA
TTATCCCGTATTGACGCCGGGCAAGAGCAACTCGGTCGCCGCATACACTATTCTCAGAATGACTTGGTTG
AGTACTCACCAGTCACAGAAAAGCATCTTACGGATGGCATGACAGTAAGAGAATTATGCAGTGCTGCCAT
AACCATGAGTGATAACACTGCGGCCAACTTACTTCTGACAACGATCGGAGGACCGAAGGAGCTAACCGCT
TTTTTGCACAACATGGGGGATCATGTAACTCGCCTTGATCGTTGGGAACCGGAGCTGAATGAAGCCATAC
CAAACGACGAGCGTGACACCACGATGCCTGTAGCAATGGCAACAACGTTGCGCAAACTATTAACTGGCGA
ACTACTTACTCTAGCTTCCCGGCAACAATTAATAGACTGGATGGAGGCGGATAAAGTTGCAGGACCACTT
CTGCGCTCGGCCCTTCCGGCTGGCTGGTTTATTGCTGATAAATCTGGAGCCGGTGAGCGTGGGTCTCGCG
GTATCATTGCAGCACTGGGGCCAGATGGTAAGCCCTCCCGTATCGTAGTTATCTACACGACGGGGAGTCA
GGCAACTATGGATGAACGAAATAGACAGATCGCTGAGATAGGTGCCTCACTGATTAAGCATTGGTAACTG
TCAGACCAAGTTTACTCATATATACTTTAGATTGATTTAAAACTTCATTTTTAATTTAAAAGGATCTAGG
TGAAGATCCTTTTTGATAATCTCATGACCAAAATCCCTTAACGTGAGTTTTCGTTCCACTGAGCGTCAGA
CCCCGTAGAAAAGATCAAAGGATCTTCTTGAGATCCTTTTTTTCTGCGCGTAATCTGCTGCTTGCAAACA
AAAAAACCACCGCTACCAGCGGTGGTTTGTTTGCCGGATCAAGAGCTACCAACTCTTTTTCCGAAGGTAA
CTGGCTTCAGCAGAGCGCAGATACCAAATACTGTTCTTCTAGTGTAGCCGTAGTTAGGCCACCACTTCAA
GAACTCTGTAGCACCGCCTACATACCTCGCTCTGCTAATCCTGTTACCAGTGGCTGCTGCCAGTGGCGAT
AAGTCGTGTCTTACCGGGTTGGACTCAAGACGATAGTTACCGGATAAGGCGCAGCGGTCGGGCTGAACGG
GGGGTTCGTGCACACAGCCCAGCTTGGAGCGAACGACCTACACCGAACTGAGATACCTACAGCGTGAGCT
ATGAGAAAGCGCCACGCTTCCCGAAGGGAGAAAGGCGGACAGGTATCCGGTAAGCGGCAGGGTCGGAACA
GGAGAGCGCACGAGGGAGCTTCCAGGGGGAAACGCCTGGTATCTTTATAGTCCTGTCGGGTTTCGCCACC
TCTGACTTGAGCGTCGATTTTTGTGATGCTCGTCAGGGGGGCGGAGCCTATGGAAAAACGCCAGCAACGC
GGCCTTTTTACGGTTCCTGGCCTTTTGCTGGCCTTTTGCTCACATGTTCTTTCCTGCGTTATCCCCTGAT
TCTGTGGATAACCGTATTACCGCCTTTGAGTGAGCTGATACCGCTCGCCGCAGCCGAACGACCGAGCGCA
GCGAGTCAGTGAGCGAGGAAGCGGAAGAGCGCCCAATACGCAAACCGCCTCTCCCCGCGCGTTGGCCGAT
TCATTAATGCAGCTGGCACGACAGGTTTCCCGACTGGAAAGCGGGCAGTGAGCGCAACGCAATTAATGTG
AGTTAGCTCACTCATTAGGCACCCCAGGCTTTACACTTTATGCTTCCGGCTCGTATGTTGTGTGGAATTG
TGAGCGGATAACAATTTCACACAGGAAACAGCTATGACCATGATTACGCCAAGCGCGCAATTAACCCTCA
CTAAAGGGAACAAAAGCTGGAGCTGCAAGC
Features (pLannotate 1.2.2; 31 found; start..end, strand, type, name):
      5..231     +  promoter       RSV promoter: Rous sarcoma virus enhancer/promoter
    232..412     +  LTR            5' LTR (truncated): truncated 5' long terminal repeat (LTR) from HIV-1
    459..584     +  misc_feature   HIV-1 Ψ: packaging signal of human immunodeficiency virus type 1
    568..931     +  CDS            HIV-1 gag (fragment): gag protein from human immunodeficiency virus 1; gag
   1077..1310    +  misc_feature   RRE: The Rev response element (RRE) of HIV-1 allows for Rev-dependent mRNA export from the nucleus to the cytoplasm.
   1687..1713    +  CDS            Rev (fragment): human immunodeficiency virus 1 (HIV-1) Rev protein; rev; enhances nuclear export of unspliced and incompletely spliced viral mRNAs
   1720..1743    +  promoter       SV40 promoter (fragment): SV40 early promoter
   1744..1815    +  promoter       SV40 promoter (fragment): SV40 enhancer and early promoter
   1839..1974    +  rep_origin     SV40 ori: SV40 origin of replication
   2020..2616    +  CDS            PuroR (fragment): puromycin N-acetyltransferase; pac from Streptomyces; confers resistance to puromycin
   2665..2782    +  misc_feature   cPPT/CTS: central polypurine tract and central termination sequence of HIV-1
   2847..2913    +  CDS            small t antigen (fragment): SV40 (simian virus 40) small t antigen
   2920..4098    +  promoter       EF-1α promoter: strong constitutive promoter for human elongation factor EF-1α
   4115..6796    +  CDS            ZMIZ2: ZMIZ2_HUMAN - Also known as KIAA1886, ZIMP7. Experimental evidence at protein level: Swiss-Prot protein existence level 1. Increases ligand-dependent transcriptional activity of AR and other nuclear hormone receptors. From Homo sapiens (Human).
   6812..6865    +  promoter       U6 promoter (fragment): RNA polymerase III promoter for human U6 snRNA
   6907..7495    +  misc_feature   WPRE: woodchuck hepatitis virus posttranscriptional regulatory element
   7546..7565    +  misc_feature   cPPT/CTS (fragment): central polypurine tract and central termination sequence of HIV-1
   7567..7800    +  LTR            3' LTR (ΔU3): self-inactivating 3' long terminal repeat (LTR) from HIV-1
   7878..7999    +  polyA_signal   SV40 poly(A) signal: SV40 polyadenylation signal
   8039..8174    +  rep_origin     SV40 ori: SV40 origin of replication
   8195..8213    -  promoter       T7 promoter: promoter for bacteriophage T7 RNA polymerase
   8221..8376    +  CDS            lacZα (fragment): LacZα fragment of β-galactosidase; lacZ fragment
   8381..8809    +  rep_origin     f1 ori (sequence partly withheld): f1 bacteriophage origin of replication; arrow indicates direction of (+) strand synthesis
   8862..8966    +  promoter       AmpR promoter: bla
   8967..9827    +  CDS            AmpR: β-lactamase; bla; confers resistance to ampicillin, carbenicillin, and related antibiotics
   9998..10586   +  rep_origin     ori: high-copy-number ColE1/pMB1/pBR322/pUC origin of replication
  10769..10861   +  CDS            lacI (fragment): lac repressor; lacI; The lac repressor binds to the lac operator to inhibit transcription in E. coli. This inhibition can be relieved by adding lactose or isopropyl-β-D-thiogalactopyranoside (IPTG).
  10874..10895   +  protein_bind   CAP binding site: CAP binding activates transcription in the presence of cAMP. E. coli catabolite activator protein
  10910..10940   +  promoter       lac promoter: promoter for the E. coli lac operon
  10944..10966   +  protein_bind   lac operator (fragment): The lac repressor binds to the lac operator to inhibit transcription in E. coli. This inhibition can be relieved by adding lactose or isopropyl-β-D-thiogalactopyranoside (IPTG). lac repressor encoded by lacI
  11009..11027   +  promoter       T3 promoter: promoter for bacteriophage T3 RNA polymerase
