[The description below was written by a language model from this plasmid's Addgene catalogue record and pLannotate feature annotations shown in this document.]
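Description:
TFORF1302 is a third-generation, self-inactivating lentiviral expression plasmid built on the pLX_TRC317 backbone and carrying the human ZMIZ2 open reading frame (also known as ZIMP7), a coactivator that enhances ligand-dependent transcription by the androgen receptor and other nuclear hormone receptors. It belongs to a barcoded transcription factor ORF collection in which each clone carries a unique 24-bp barcode, so that the overexpressed factor can be identified by sequencing in pooled screens. The barcode itself is not annotated in the feature table. In bacteria the roughly 11 kb plasmid replicates from a high-copy ColE1/pUC-type origin and is selected through the β-lactamase (AmpR) gene. An f1 origin and remnants of a lac/lacZα cloning region with T7 and T3 promoters are also present in the backbone. The depositor notes that the plasmid can recombine during propagation.

The viral genome is transcribed from an RSV promoter fused to a truncated HIV-1 5' LTR, which removes the need for Tat, and it ends in a ΔU3 3' LTR that inactivates the LTR promoter after integration. An SV40 polyadenylation signal follows the 3' LTR. Between the LTRs lie the Ψ packaging signal with a gag fragment, the RRE for Rev-dependent nuclear export, and a cPPT/CTS that aids nuclear import of the reverse-transcribed genome. Two cassettes are delivered. An SV40 early promoter drives the puromycin N-acetyltransferase gene, which allows selection of transduced mammalian cells. The strong constitutive EF-1α promoter drives ZMIZ2, and a downstream WPRE boosts transcript stability and expression. A short U6 promoter fragment sits between the ORF and the WPRE, and the record does not explain its function. The construct is intended for stable ZMIZ2 overexpression, alone or in pooled screens such as directed differentiation studies.
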