Addgene plasmid #143257: TFORF1302
Purpose: Lentiviral vector for overexpressing transcription factor ORFs with unique 24-bp barcodes. Barcodes facilitate identification of transcription factors in pooled screens.
Depositing lab: Feng Zhang. Depositing organization: Broad Institute. Publication: A transcription factor atlas of directed differentiation. Joung J, Ma S, Tay T, Geiger-Schuller KR, Kirchgatterer PC, Verdine VK, Guo B, Arias-Garcia MA, Allen WE, Singh A, Kuksenko O, Abudayyeh OO, Gootenberg JS, Fu Z, Macrae RK, Buenrostro JD, Regev A, Zhang F. Cell. 2023 Jan 5;186(1):209-229.e26. doi: 10.1016/j.cell.2022.11.026. PubMed 36608654.
Backbone
  Vector backbone: pLX_TRC317
  Backbone manufacturer: Broad Institute Genetic Perturbation Platform
  Backbone size w/o insert (bp): 8264
  Vector type: Mammalian Expression, Lentiviral
  Selectable markers: Puromycin
Growth in bacteria
  Bacterial resistance: Ampicillin, 100 μg/mL
  Growth temperature: 37°C
  Growth strain: NEB Stable
  Copy number: High Copy
Gene/Insert
  Gene/Insert name: ZMIZ2
  Species: H. sapiens (human)
  Insert size (bp): 2786
  Entrez Gene: ZMIZ2 (a.k.a. NET27, TRAFIP20, ZIMP7, hZIMP7)
  Promoter: EF1a
  Cloning method: Unknown
  Sequencing primers: 5′ GGGTGGAGACTGAAGTTAGGCCAG; 3′ CACATAGCGTAAAAGGAGCAACATAG
Terms and licenses: Academic/Nonprofit Terms; Industry Terms: Not Available to Industry
Depositor comments: XM_005249872,NM_174929,ENST00000265346 . The transcription factor ORF portion of this plasmid was synthesized by Genewiz. Please test multiple small colonies in case of plasmid recombination. To make this collection available in a timely manner, a portion of this collection was not fully sequenced by Addgene. If an Addgene verified full plasmid sequence is not available, please contact us prior to placing an order to request the full sequence.
How to cite: TFORF1302 was a gift from Feng Zhang (Addgene plasmid # 143257 ; http://n2t.net/addgene:143257 ; RRID:Addgene_143257)
