>Addgene plasmid #143257 | TFORF1302 | depositor partial sequence | sequence record 281909 | Insert
ACCGCCACCATGAACTCCATGAACCCCATGAAACCTGCCCTGCCCCCTGCGCCACACGGTGATGGTTCAT
TCGCATATGAGTCTGTGCCTTGGCAACAAAGCGCCACTCAGCCGGCTGGATCGCTGTCTGTGGTCACTAC
TGTGTGGGGAGTTGGCAACGCGACACAGAGCCAGGTTTTGGGGAACCCCATGGGCCCTGCAGGGAGTCCC
TCTGGCAGCTCCATGATGCCTGGTGTGGCAGGGGGCAGCTCCGCCTTGACCTCCCCACAGTGCCTGGGAC
AGCAGGCGTTTGCTGAAGGCGGCGCCAACAAGGGCTACGTGCAGCAAGGCGTGTACAGCCGCGGGGGCTA
CCCTGGGGCCCCCGGCTTCACCACCGGGTATGCAGGCGGCCCGGGGGGCCTGGGCCTCCCCTCACATGCT
GCAAGACCCTCCACTGACTTCACGCAAGCGGCAGCTGCTGCAGCTGTGGCTGCTGCGGCAGCCACTGCCA
CCGCCACAGCCACAGCCACCGTGGCTGCTCTCCAGGAGAAGCAGAGCCAGGAGCTGAGCCAGTATGGAGC
GATGGGGGCCGGACAGTCTTTTAACAGCCAGTTTCTGCAGCATGGAGGTCCCCGGGGGCCTAGTGTCCCC
GCTGGCATGAACCCTACTGGCATAGGAGGGGTAATGGGCCCCTCTGGCCTCTCCCCCTTGGCTATGAACC
CCACCCGGGCAGCAGGAATGACACCCTTGTATGCAGGGCAGCGTCTGCCCCAACATGGGTATCCTGGGCC
TCCCCAGGCCCAGCCACTGCCCCGACAGGGGGTCAAGAGAACCTACTCTGAGGTGTATCCAGGGCAGCAG
TATCTGCAAGGAGGCCAGTATGCACCCAGCACCGCCCAGTTTGCGCCCAGCCCTGGGCAGCCCCCTGCCC
CCTCCCCTTCCTACCCTGGGCACAGGCTGCCCCTGCAGCAGGGCATGACCCAGTCCCTGTCCGTGCCTGG
CCCCACGGGACTGCATTATAAGCCTACCCGTTCCATCCCGGGCTATCCCAGTTCCCCACTGCCAGGGAAC
CCCACGCCACCCATGACCCCAAGCAGCAGCGTCCCTTACATGTCACCAAACCAAGAGGTCAAGTCTCCCT
TCTTGCCTGATCTCAAGCCCAACCTCAACTCCTTGCACTCATCGCCCTCTGGAAGCGGGCCTTGTGACGA
GTTGCGGCTGACCTTCCCTGTGCGCGATGGGGTGGTCCTGGAGCCCTTCCGCCTGCAGCACAACCTGGCT
GTAAGCAACCATGTCTTCCAGCTGCGAGACTCAGTCTACAAGACCCTGATAATGAGGCCTGACCTGGAGC
TGCAATTCAAGTGCTACCACCACGAGGACCGGCAGATGAACACCAACTGGCCAGCCTCGGTGCAGGTCAG
CGTCAATGCCACGCCGCTCACCATCGAGCGTGGCGACAACAAGACCTCGCACAAGCCACTCTACCTGAAG
CATGTGTGCCAGCCAGGCCGCAACACCATCCAGATCACCGTCACCGCCTGCTGCTGCTCCCACCTCTTCG
TGCTGCAGCTAGTGCACCGCCCATCCGTCCGCTCGGTGCTGCAGGGCCTCCTCAAAAAGCGCCTCCTGCC
TGCTGAGCACTGCATCACCAAGATAAAGCGGAACTTCAGCAGCGGCACCATCCCTGGCACCCCTGGGCCC
AACGGAGAGGACGGGGTGGAGCAGACAGCTATCAAGGTGTCCCTGAAGTGCCCCATCACCTTCCGCAGGA
TCCAGCTCCCTGCCCGAGGTCATGACTGTCGCCACATACAGTGCTTTGACCTGGAGTCGTACCTGCAGCT
CAACTGTGAGCGGGGGACTTGGAGGTGTCCTGTGTGCAACAAGACAGCTTTGCTGGAGGGCCTGGAGGTG
GACCAGTACATGCTGGGCATCCTGATTTACATTCAGAACTCTGACTATGAGGAGATCACCATCGACCCCA
CGTGCAGCTGGAAGCCAGTGCCCGTGAAGCCTGACATGCACATCAAGGAGGAGCCGGATGGGCCAGCACT
GAAGCGCTGCCGCACCGTGAGCCCCGCCCACGTGCTCATGCCCAGCGTGATGGAGATGATCGCCGCCCTG
GGCCCCGGCGCTGCCCCCTTTGCCCCCCTGCAGCCCCCCTCAGTCCCTGCCCCCAGCGACTACCCTGGCC
AGGGTTCCAGCTTCCTGGGGCCTGGAACTTTCCCTGAGTCCTTCCCACCCACCACGCCCAGCACCCCAAC
CCTTGCTGAGTTCACCCCGGGACCACCCCCCATCTCCTACCAGTCTGACATTCCCAGCAGCCTCCTGACT
TCAGAGAAGTCTACCGCCTGCCTCCCAAGCCAGATGGCACCAGCAGGTCACCTGGACCCCACTCACAATC
CTGGGACACCAGGACTACACACCTCCAACCTTGGGGCCCCTCCAGGTCCCCAGCTGCACCATTCAAACCC
TCCCCCAGCGTCCCGGCAGTCCTTGGGCCAAGCGAGCTTAGGACCTACGGGTGAACTGGCCTTCAGTCCT
GCCACAGGCGTGATGGGGCCCCCCAGCATGTCTGGAGCCGGGGAGGCCCCAGAACCAGCTCTGGACCTGC
TCCCGGAACTGACCAACCCTGATGAGCTACTGTCCTACTTGGGCCCACCCGACCTCCCTACGAACAACAA
TGACGACCTGCTTTCTCTGTTTGAGAACAACTAGTAATGAACTAGTCCGTAACTTGAAAGTATTTCGATT
TCTTGGCTTTATATATCTTGTGGAAAGGACGAACGCGCTGGTCATTCGCCGGGAGC
