>Addgene plasmid #143257 | TFORF1302 | depositor partial sequence | sequence record 281910 | Barcode
ACGCGCTGGTCATTCGCCGGGAGC
